>Addgene plasmid #111469 | B2-2 | addgene full sequence | sequence record 213287 | Addgene NGS Result
GATCTTGATCCCCTGCGCCATCAGATCCTTGGCGGCAAGAAAGCCATCCAGTTTACTTTGCAGGGCTTCC
CAACCTTACCAGAGGGCGCCCCAGCTGGCAATTCCGACGTCTAAGAAACCATTATTATCATGACATTAAC
CTATAAAAATAGGCGTATCACGAGGCCCTTTCGTCTTCACCTCGATGATCCCGCGAAATTAATACGACTC
ACTATAGGGGAATTGAGAGCGGATAACAATTCCCCTCTAGAAATAATTTTGTTTAACTTTAAGAAGGAGA
TATACCATGCATCATCATCACCATCATTTACCTGTTATAACTCTTCCTGATGGCAGCCAACGCCATTACG
ATCACGCTGTAAGCCCCATGGATGTTGCGCTGGACATTGGTCCAGGTCTGGCGAAAGCCTGTATCGCAGG
GCGCGTTAATGGCGAACTGGTTGATGCTTGCGATCTGATTGAAAACGACGCACAACTGTCGATCATTACC
GCC
[486 nt withheld, positions 494-979]
GACAAAAAAGCACTTAACGCTTACCTGCAGCGCCTGGAAGAAGCCGCGAAACGCGACCACCGTAAAATCG
GTAAACAGCTCGACCTGTACCATATGCAGGAAGAAGCGCCGGGTATGGTATTCTGGCACAACGACGGCTG
GACCATCTTCCGTGAACTGGAAGTGTTTGTTCGTTCTAAACTGAAAGAGTACCAGTATCAGGAAGTTAAA
GGTCCGTTCATGATGGACCGTGTCCTGTGGGAAAAAACCGGTCACTGGGACAACTACAAAGATGCAATGT
TCACCACATCTTCTGAGAACCGTGAATACTGCATTAAGCCGATGAACTGCCCGGGTCACGTACAAATTTT
CAACCAGGGGCTGAAGTCTTATCGCGATCTGCCGCTGCGTATGGCCGAGTTTGGTAGCTGCCACCGTAAC
GAGCCGTCAGGTTCGCTGCATGGCCTGATGCGCGTGCGTGGATTTACCCAGGATGACGCGCATATCTTCT
GTACTGAAGAACAAATTCGCGATGAAGTTAACGGATGTATCCGTTTAGTCTATGATATGTACAGCACTTT
TGGCTTCGAGAAGATCGTCGTCAAACTCTCCACTCGTCCTGAAAAACGTATTGGCAGCGACGAAATGTGG
GATCGTGCTGAGGCGGACCTGGCGGTTGCGCTGGAAGAAAACAACATCCCGTTTGAATATCAACTGGGTG
AAGGCGCTTTCTACGGTCCGAAAATTGAATTTACCCTGTATGACTGCCTCGATCGTGCATGGCAGTGCGG
TACAGTACAGCTGGACTTCTCTTTGCCGTCTCGTCTGAGCGCTTCTTATGTAGGCGAAGACAATGAACGT
AAAGTACCGGTAATGATTCACCGCGCAATTCTGGGGTCGATGGAACGTTTCATCGGTATCCTGACCGAAG
AGTTCGCTGGTTTCTTCCCGACCTGGCTTGCGCCGGTTCAGGTTGTTATCATGAATATTACCGATTCACA
GTCTGAATACGTTAACGAATTGACGCAAAAACTATCAAATGCGGGCATTCGTGTTAAAGCAGACTTGAGA
AATGAGAAGATTGGCTTTAAAATCCGCGAGCACACTTTGCGTCGCGTCCCATATATGCTGGTCTGTGGTG
ATAAAGAGGTGGAATCAGGCAAAGTTGCCGTTCGCACCCGCCGTGGTAAAGACCTGGGAAGCATGGACGT
AAATGAAGTGATCGAGAAGCTGCAACAAGAGATTCGCAGCCGCAGTCTTAAACAATTGGAGGAATATTAA
AGCAGCGGCCATATGCTCGAGGATCCGGCTGCTAACAAAGCCCGAAAGGAAGCTGAGTTGGCTGCTGCCA
CCGCTGAGCAATAACTAGCATAACCCCTTGGGGCCTCTAAACGGGTCTTGAGGGGTTTTTTGCTGAAAGG
AGGAACTATATCCGGATATCCCGCAAGAGGCCCGGCAGTACCGGCATAACCAAGCCTATGCCTACAGCAT
CCAGGGCCTAGGGTACGGGTTTTGCTGCCCGCAAACGGGCTGTTCTGGTGTTGCTAGTTTGTTATCAGAA
TCGCAGATCCGGCTTCAGCCGGTTTGCCGGCTGAAAGCGCTATTTCTTCCAGAATTGCCATGATTTTTTC
CCCACGGGAGGCGTCACTGGCTCCCGTGTTGTCGGCAGCTTTGATTCGATAAGCAGCATCGCCTGTTTCA
GGCTGTCTATGTGTGACTGTTGAGCTGTAACAAGTTGTCTCAGGTGTTCAATTTCATGTTCTAGTTGCTT
TGTTTTACTGGTTTCACCTGTTCTATTAGGTGTTACATGCTGTTCATCTGTTACATTGTCGATCTGTTCA
TGGTGAACAGCTTTGAATGCACCAAAAACTCGTAAAAGCTCTGATGTATCTATCTTTTTTACACCGTTTT
CATCTGTGCATATGGACAGTTTTCCCTTTGATATGTAACGGTGAACAGTTGTTCTACTTTTGTTTGTTAG
TCTTGATGCTTCACTGATAGATACAAGAGCCATAAGAACCTCAGATCCTTCCGTATTTAGCCAGTATGTT
CTCTAGTGTGGTTCGTTGTTTTTGCGTGAGCCATGAGAACGAACCATTGAGATCATACTTACTTTGCATG
TCACTCAAAAATTTTGCCTCAAAACTGGTGAGCTGAATTTTTGCAGTTAAAGCATCGTGTAGTGTTTTTC
TTAGTCCGTTATGTAGGTAGGAATCTGATGTAATGGTTGTTGGTATTTTGTCACCATTCATTTTTATCTG
GTTGTTCTCAAGTTCGGTTACGAGATCCATTTGTCTATCTAGTTCAACTTGGAAAATCAACGTATCAGTC
GGGCGGCCTCGCTTATCAACCACCAATTTCATATTGCTGTAAGTGTTTAAATCTTTACTTATTGGTTTCA
AAACCCATTGGTTAAGCCTTTTAAACTCATGGTAGTTATTTTCAAGCATTAACATGAACTTAAATTCATC
AAGGCTAATCTCTATATTTGCCTTGTGAGTTTTCTTTTGTGTTAGTTCTTTTAATAACCACTCATAAATC
CTCATAGAGTATTTGTTTTCAAAAGACTTAACATGTTCCAGATTATATTTTATGAATTTTTTTAACTGGA
AAAGATAAGGCAATATCTCTTCACTAAAAACTAATTCTAATTTTTCGCTTGAGAACTTGGCATAGTTTGT
CCACTGGAAAATCTCAAAGCCTTTAACCAAAGGATTCCTGATTTCCACAGTTCTCGTCATCAGCTCTCTG
GTTGCTTTAGCTAATACACCATAAGCATTTTCCCTACTGATGTTCATCATCTGAGCGTATTGGTTATAAG
TGAACGATACCGTCCGTTCTTTCCTTGTAGGGTTTTCAATCGTGGGGTTGAGTAGTGCCACACAGCATAA
AATTAGCTTGGTTTCATGCTCCGTTAAGTCATAGCGACTAATCGCTAGTTCATTTGCTTTGAAAACAACT
AATTCAGACATACATCTCAATTGGTCTAGGTGATTTTAATCACTATACCAATTGAGATGGGCTAGTCAAT
GATAATTACTAGTCCTTTTCCTTTGAGTTGTGGGTATCTGTAAATTCTGCTAGACCTTTGCTGGAAAACT
TGTAAATTCTGCTAGACCCTCTGTAAATTCCGCTAGACCTTTGTGTGTTTTTTTTGTTTATATTCAAGTG
GTTATAATTTATAGAATAAAGAAAGAATAAAAAAAGATAAAAAGAATAGATCCCAGCCCTGTGTATAACT
CACTACTTTAGTCAGTTCCGCAGTATTACAAAAGGATGTCGCAAACGCTGTTTGCTCCTCTACAAAACAG
ACCTTAAAACCCTAAAGGCTTAAGTAGCACCCTCGCAAGCTCGGGCAAATCGCTGAATATTCCTTTTGTC
TCCGACCATCAGGCACCTGAGTCGCTGTCTTTTTCGTGACATTCAGTTCGCTGCGCTCACGGCTCTGGCA
GTGAATGGGGGTAAATGGCACTACAGGCGCCTTTTATGGATTCATGCAAGGAAACTACCCATAATACAAG
AAAAGCCCGTCACGGGCTTCTCAGGGCGTTTTATGGCGGGTCTGCTATGTGGTGCTATCTGACTTTTTGC
TGTTCAGCAGTTCCTGCCCTCTGATTTTCCAGTCTGACCACTTCGGATTATCCCGTGACAGGTCATTCAG
ACTGGCTAATGCACCCAGTAAGGCAGCGGTATCATCAACAGGCTTACCCGTCTTACTGTCCCTAGTGCTT
GGATTCTCACCAATAAAAAACGCCCGGCGGCAACCGAGCGTTCTGAACAAATCCAGATGGAGTTCTGAGG
TCATTACTGGATCTATCAACAGGAGTCCAAGCGAGCTCTCGAACCCCAGAGTCCCGCTCAGAAGAACTCG
TCAAGAAGGCGATAGAAGGCGATGCGCTGCGAATCGGGAGCGGCGATACCGTAAAGCACGAGGAAGCGGT
CAGCCCATTCGCCGCCAAGCTCTTCAGCAATATCACGGGTAGCCAACGCTATGTCCTGATAGCGGTCCGC
CACACCCAGCCGGCCACAGTCGATGAATCCAGAAAAGCGGCCATTTTCCACCATGATATTCGGCAAGCAG
GCATCGCCATGGGTCACGACGAGATCCTCGCCGTCGGGCATGCGCGCCTTGAGCCTGGCGAACAGTTCGG
CTGGCGCGAGCCCCTGATGCTCTTCGTCCAGATCATCCTGATCGACAAGACCGGCTTCCATCCGAGTACG
TGCTCGCTCGATGCGATGTTTCGCTTGGTGGTCGAATGGGCAGGTAGCCGGATCAAGCGTATGCAGCCGC
CGCATTGCATCAGCCATGATGGATACTTTCTCGGCAGGAGCAAGGTGAGATGACAGGAGATCCTGCCCCG
GCACTTCGCCCAATAGCAGCCAGTCCCTTCCCGCTTCAGTGACAACGTCGAGCACAGCTGCGCAAGGAAC
GCCCGTCGTGGCCAGCCACGATAGCCGCGCTGCCTCGTCCTGCAGTTCATTCAGGGCACCGGACAGGTCG
GTCTTGACAAAAAGAACCGGGCGCCCCTGCGCTGACAGCCGGAACACGGCGGCATCAGAGCAGCCGATTG
TCTGTTGTGCCCAGTCATAGCCGAATAGCCTCTCCACCCAAGCGGCCGGAGAACCTGCGTGCAATCCATC
TTGTTCAATCATGCGAAACGATCCTCATCCTGTCTCTTGATCA
Features (pLannotate 1.2.2; 12 found; start..end, strand, type, name):
      1..120     -  CDS            tnpA (fragment): TN5P_ECOLX - Also known as tnp. Experimental evidence at protein level: Swiss-Prot protein existence level 1. Mediates transposition of transposon Tn5 by a 'cut and paste' mechanism. First, the monomeric transposase binds the 19 bp inverted DNA repeats flanking the transposon. Then, dimerization of the DNA- bound transposase creates a synaptic DNA complex. After nicking of the first DNA strand, excision of the transposon proceeds through a series of intermediates. The transposase then mediates the insertion of the transposon at a new site by strand transfer. The activity of the wild- type tran
    200..218     +  promoter       T7 promoter: promoter for bacteriophage T7 RNA polymerase
    219..243     +  protein_bind   lac operator: The lac repressor binds to the lac operator to inhibit transcription in E. coli. This inhibition can be relieved by adding lactose or isopropyl-β-D-thiogalactopyranoside (IPTG). lac repressor encoded by lacI
    258..280     +  RBS            RBS: efficient ribosome binding site from bacteriophage T7 gene 10 (Olins and Rangwala, 1989)
    308..2233    +  CDS            thrS (sequence partly withheld): SYT_ECOLI - Experimental evidence at protein level: Swiss-Prot protein existence level 1. ThrS is also a translational repressor protein, it controls binds its own mRNA in the operator region upstream of the start codon (PubMed:3086882). The mRNA region upstream of the start codon has a tRNA-like secondary structure; mRNA and tRNA compete for binding to ThrRS (PubMed:2254931). ThrRS represses translation by preventing the ribosome from to mRNA, and tRNA(Thr) acts as an antirepressor allowing fine level control of enzyme synthesis (PubMed:2254931). X-ray structures prove that operator mRNA and
   2267..2316    +  CDS            SET1 (fragment): solubility-enhancement tag derived from T7 phage gene 10B
   2324..2371    +  terminator     T7 terminator: transcription terminator for bacteriophage T7 RNA polymerase
   2394..2455    -  CDS            TcR (fragment): tetracycline efflux protein; tet; confers resistance to tetracycline
   2980..3930    -  CDS            Rep101: RepA protein needed for replication with the pSC101 origin; rep101
   3978..4200    -  rep_origin     pSC101 ori: low-copy replication origin that requires the Rep101 protein
   4692..4786    -  terminator     lambda t0 terminator: transcription terminator from phage lambda
   4820..5611    -  CDS            neo: KKA2_KLEPN - Also known as kan, nptII. Experimental evidence at protein level: Swiss-Prot protein existence level 1. Resistance to kanamycin, neomycin, paromomycin, ribostamycin, butirosin and gentamicin B. From Klebsiella pneumoniae.
