[The description below was written by a language model from this plasmid's Addgene catalogue record and pLannotate feature annotations shown in this document.]
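Description:
B2-2 is a low-copy bacterial expression plasmid built on a pSC101 backbone for producing the E. coli threonyl-tRNA synthetase (ThrRS, encoded by thrS). It replicates from the pSC101 origin, which depends on the plasmid-encoded Rep101 (RepA) initiator protein, and it is selected with kanamycin through a neo/nptII aminoglycoside phosphotransferase gene followed by a lambda t0 terminator. The annotation also picks up short fragments of a Tn5 transposase gene, a tetracycline resistance gene and a T7 gene 10B-derived solubility-tag sequence. These appear to be non-functional remnants of the parental vectors used in construction rather than working elements.

The expression cassette is a pET-style arrangement: a T7 promoter immediately followed by a lac operator, the strong ribosome binding site from phage T7 gene 10, the thrS coding sequence and a T7 terminator. Transcription therefore requires a host that supplies T7 RNA polymerase, and where lac repressor is present it can be held off and then induced with IPTG; no lacI gene is annotated on the plasmid itself. The catalogue entry states that the protein carries an N-terminal 6xHis tag contributed by the backbone. That tag is not annotated separately in the feature table, although a short unannotated gap lies between the ribosome binding site and the start of thrS. The insert was introduced by Gibson assembly.

The associated publication concerns synthetic microbial consortia for rapid assembly of purified translation machinery, so this plasmid presumably supplies His-tagged ThrRS as one component of a reconstituted cell-free translation system, with the tag allowing affinity purification.
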