Addgene plasmid #111469: B2-2
Purpose: Thr-tRNA synthetase
Depositing lab: Cheemeng Tan. Depositing organization: University of California, Davis. Publication: Synthetic microbial consortia enable rapid assembly of pure translation machinery. Villarreal F, Contreras-Llano LE, Chavez M, Ding Y, Fan J, Pan T, Tan C. Nat Chem Biol. 2018 Jan;14(1):29-35. doi: 10.1038/nchembio.2514. Epub 2017 Nov 13. PubMed 29131146.
Backbone
  Vector backbone: pSC101
  Vector type: Bacterial Expression
Growth in bacteria
  Bacterial resistance: Kanamycin, 50 μg/mL
  Growth temperature: 37°C
  Growth strain: DH5alpha
  Copy number: Low Copy
Gene/Insert
  Gene/Insert name: Thr-tRNA synthetase
  Tag / fusion protein: 6xHis (N terminal on backbone)
  Cloning method: Gibson Cloning
Terms and licenses: Academic/Nonprofit Terms; Industry Terms: Not Available to Industry
Depositor comments: Gene comes from E.coli.
How to cite: B2-2 was a gift from Cheemeng Tan (Addgene plasmid # 111469 ; http://n2t.net/addgene:111469 ; RRID:Addgene_111469)
